Addgene plasmid #30125: pcDNA3 mCherry LIC cloning vector (6B)
Purpose: (Empty Backbone) Empty LIC vector; adds an mCherry gene to the C-terminus of your protein of interest.
Depositing lab: Scott Gradia. Depositing organization: University of California, Berkeley.
Backbone
  Vector backbone: pcDNA3
  Backbone size (bp): 6136
  Vector type: Mammalian Expression
  Selectable markers: Neomycin (select with G418)
Growth in bacteria
  Bacterial resistance: Ampicillin, 100 μg/mL
  Growth temperature: 37°C
  Growth strain: DH5alpha
  Copy number: High Copy
Gene/Insert
  Gene/Insert name: None
  Tag / fusion protein: mCherry (C terminal on backbone)
  Cloning method: Restriction Enzyme; 5′ cloning site LIC site vKoz/GFP (destroyed during cloning); 3′ cloning site LIC site vKoz/GFP (destroyed during cloning)
  Sequencing primers: 5′ CMV F (5'cgcaaatgggcggtaggcgtg); 3′ mCherry reverse (5'gcaccttgaagcgcatgaact)
Terms and licenses: Academic/Nonprofit Terms; Industry Terms: Not Available to Industry
Depositor comments: This is an empty LIC vector derived from pcDNA3. It adds an mCherry gene to the C-terminus of your protein of interest. mCherry has a excitation max of 587 nm and an emission max of 610 nm. To clone into this vector, add the following tags to your PCR primers: LIC vKoz Forward tag 5’-TACTTCCAATCCAATGCCACC(ATG) LIC vGFP Reverse tag 5’-CTCCCACTACCAATGCC Do NOT include a stop codon with your reverse primer. T4-treat PCR with dCTP. Linearize vector with SspI, then T4-treat with dGTP. Can verify the presence of insert by digesting with HindIII and XbaI. For more information, please see our website: http://qb3.berkeley.edu/qb3/macrolab/
How to cite: pcDNA3 mCherry LIC cloning vector (6B) was a gift from Scott Gradia (Addgene plasmid # 30125 ; http://n2t.net/addgene:30125 ; RRID:Addgene_30125)
