[The description below was written by a language model from this plasmid's Addgene catalogue record.]
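Description:
pcDNA3 mCherry LIC cloning vector (6B) is an empty mammalian expression backbone derived from pcDNA3, listed at about 6.1 kb, and designed for ligation-independent cloning (LIC) of an open reading frame upstream of, and in frame with, mCherry. It carries no insert of its own. In bacteria it is maintained as a high-copy plasmid under ampicillin selection, and in mammalian cells it provides a neomycin resistance marker so that transfected cells can be selected with G418. The record does not explicitly list the promoter, although use of a CMV forward sequencing primer fits the CMV promoter-driven expression cassette typical of pcDNA3. No feature table is provided, so other backbone elements cannot be confirmed from the record.

The cloning site is a LIC cassette (the "vKoz/GFP" tag pair) that is destroyed when an insert is introduced. The vector is linearised at this site with SspI, and both the vector and a PCR product bearing the matching LIC tags are treated with T4 DNA polymerase in the presence of a single complementary nucleotide each. This generates long complementary overhangs that anneal without ligase. The forward tag supplies a Kozak context ahead of the insert's start codon. The reverse primer must omit a stop codon so that translation reads through into mCherry, producing a C-terminally tagged fusion protein. mCherry is a red fluorescent protein, with excitation and emission maxima given as 587 and 610 nm. The vector is therefore suited to visualising the expression and subcellular localisation of a protein of interest in transiently or stably transfected mammalian cells. Insert presence can be checked by a HindIII/XbaI digest.
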