>Addgene plasmid #30125 | pcDNA3 mCherry LIC cloning vector (6B) | addgene partial sequence | sequence record 95108 | CMV-F 5'-CGCAAATGGGCGGTAGGCGTG-3'
CTATATAAGCAGAGCTCTCTGGCTAACTAGAGAACCCACTGCTTACTGGCTTATCGAAATTAATACGACT
CACTATAGGGAGACCCAAGCTTGGTACCGAGCTCGGATCCCTACTTCCAATCCAATATTGGTAGTGGGAG
CAACGGCAGCAGCGGATCCGTGAGCAAGGGCGAGGAGGATAACATGGCCATCATCAAGGAGTTCATGCGC
TTCAAGGTGCACATGGAGGGCTCCGTGAACGGCCACGAGTTCGAGATCGAGGGCGAGGGCGAGGGCCGCC
CCTACGAGGGCACCCAGACCGCCAAGCTGAAGGTGACCAAGGGTGGCCCCCTGCCCTTCGCCTGGGACAT
CCTGTCCCCTCAGTTCATGTACGGCTCCAAGGCCTACGTGAAGCACCCCGCCGACATCCCCGACTACTTG
AAGCTGTCCTTCCCCGAGGGCTTCAAGTGGGAGCGCGTGATGAACTTCGAGGACGGCGGCGTGGTGACCG
TGACCCAGGACTCCTCCCTCCAGGACGGCGAGTTCATCTACAAGGTGAAGCTGCGCGGCACCAACTTCCC
CTCCGACGGCCCCGTAATGCAGAAGAAGACCATGGGCTGGGAGGCCTCCTCCGAGCGGATGTACCCCGAG
GACGGCGCCCTGAAGGGCGAGATCAAGCAGAGGCTGAAGCTGAAGGACGGCGGCCACTACGACGCTGAGG
TCAAGACCACCTACAAGGCCAAGAAGCCCGTGCAGCTGCCCGGCGCCTACAACGTCAACATCAAGTTGGA
CATCACCTCCCACAACGAGGACTACACCATCGTGGAACAGTACGAACGCGCCGAGGGCCGCCACTCCACC
GGCGGCATGGACGAGCTGTACAAGTAGTAATCTAGAGGGCCCTATTCTATAGTGTCACCTAAATGCTAGA
GCTCGCTGATCAGCCTCGACTGTGCCTTCTAGTTGCCAGCCATCTGTTGTTTGCCCCTCCCCCGTGCCTT
CCTTGACCCTGGAAGGTGCCACTCCCACTGTCCTTTCCTAATAAAATGAGGAAATTGCATCGCATTGTCT
GAGTAGGTGTCATTCT
