>Addgene plasmid #30125 | pcDNA3 mCherry LIC cloning vector (6B) | addgene partial sequence | sequence record 95109 | MyoD-E120_3 5'-GGACTTTCCACACCCTAACTGACAC-3'
ATTCCACAGAATTAATTCGCGTTAAATTTTTGTTAAATCAGCTCATTTTTTAACCAATAGGCCGAAATCG
GCAAAATCCCTTATAAATCAAAAGAATAGACCGAGATAGGGT
[37 nt withheld, positions 113-149]
AAAGAACGTGGACTCCAACGTCAAAGG
[49 nt withheld, positions 177-225]
T
[91 nt withheld, positions 227-317]
G
[124 nt withheld, positions 319-442]
GGGGATACCCCCTAGAGCCCCAGCTGGTTCTTTCCGCCTCAGAAGCCATAGAGCCCACCGCATCCCCAGC
ATGCCTGCTATTGTCTTCCCAATCCTCCCCCTTGCTGTCCTGCCCCACCCCACCCCCCAGAATAGAATGA
CACCTACTCAGACAATGCGATGCAATTTCCTCATTTTATTAGGAAAGGACAGTGGGAGTGGCACCTTCCA
GGGTCAAGGAAGGCACGGGGGAGGGGCAAACAACAGATGGCTGGCAACTAGAAGGCACAGTCGAGGCTGA
TCAGCGAGCTCTAGCATTTAGGTGACACTATAGAATAGGGCCCTCTAGATTACTACTTGTACAGCTCGTC
CATGCCGCCGGTGGAGTGGCGGCCCTCGGCGCGTTCGTACTGTTCCACGATGGTGTAGTCCTCGTTGTGG
GAGGTGATGTCCAACTTGATGTTGACGTTGTAGGCGCCGGGCAGCTGCACGGGCTTCTTGGCCTTGTAGG
TGGTCTTGACCTCAGCGTCGTAGTGGCCGCCGTCCTTCAGCTTCAGCCTCTGCTTGATCTCGCCCTTCAG
GGCGCCGTCCTCGGGGTACATC
